>Addgene plasmid #240284 | pAAV CMV-hTau-T2A-EGFP-WPRE3-BGHpA | addgene full sequence | sequence record 479124 | Addgene NGS Result
CTGCGCGCTCGCTCGCTCACTGAGGCCGCCCGGGCAAAGCCCGGGCGTCGGGCGACCTTTGGTCGCCCGG
CCTCAGTGAGCGAGCGAGCGCGCAGAGAGGGAGTGGCCAACTCCATCACTAGGGGTTCCTTCTAGACAAC
TTTGTATAGAAAAGTTGTAGTTATTAATAGTAATCAATTACGGGGTCATTAGTTCATAGCCCATATATGG
AGTTCCGCGTTACATAACTTACGGTAAATGGCCCGCCTGGCTGACCGCCCAACGACCCCCGCCCATTGAC
GTCAATAATGACGTATGTTCCCATAGTAACGCCAATAGGGACTTTCCATTGACGTCAATGGGTGGAGTAT
TTACGGTAAACTGCCCACTTGGCAGTACATCAAGTGTATCATATGCCAAGTACGCCCCCTATTGACGTCA
ATGACGGTAAATGGCCCGCCTGGCATTATGCCCAGTACATGACCTTATGGGACTTTCCTACTTGGCAGTA
CATCTACGTATTAGTCATCGCTATTACCATGGTGATGCGGTTTTGGCAGTACATCAATGGGCGTGGATAG
CGGTTTGACTCACGGGGATTTCCAAGTCTCCACCCCATTGACGTCAATGGGAGTTTGTTTTGGCACCAAA
ATCAACGGGACTTTCCAAAATGTCGTAACAACTCCGCCCCATTGACGCAAATGGGCGGTAGGCGTGTACG
GTGGGAGGTCTATATAAGCAGAGCTGGTTTAGTGAACCGTCAGATCCAAGTTTGTACAAAAAAGCAGGCT
GCCACCATGGCTGAGCCCCGCCAGGAGTTCGAAGTGATGGAAGATCACGCTGGGACGTACGGGTTGGGGG
ACAGGAAAGATCAGGGGGGCTACACCATGCACCAAGACCAAGAGGGTGACACGGACGCTGGCCTGAAAGA
ATCTCCCCTGCAGACCCCCACTGAGGACGGATCTGAGGAACCGGGCTCTGAAACCTCTGATGCTAAGAGC
ACTCCAACAGCGGAAGCTGAAGAAGCAGGCATTGGAGACACCCCCAGCCTGGAAGACGAAGCTGCTGGTC
ACGTGACCCAAGAGGAGTTGAGAGTTCCGGGCCGGCAGAGGAAGGCGCCTGAAAGGCCCCTGGCCAATGA
GATTAGCGCCCACGTCCAGCCTGGACCCTGCGGAGAGGCCTCTGGGGTCTCTGGGCCGTGCCTCGGGGAG
AAAGAGCCAGAAGCTCCCGTCCCGCTGACCGCGAGCCTTCCTCAGCACCGTCCCGTTTGCCCAGCGCCTC
CTCCAACAGGAGGCCCTCAGGAGCCCTCCCTGGAGTGGGGACAAAAAGGCGGGGACTGGGCCGAGAAGGG
TCCGGCCTTTCCGAAGCCCGCCACCACTGCGTATCTCCACACAGAGCCTGAAAGTGGTAAGGTGGTCCAG
GAAGGCTTCCTCCGAGAGCCAGGCCCCCCAGGTCTGAGCCACCAGCTCATGTCCGGCATGCCTGGGGCTC
CCCTCCTGCCTGAGGGCCCCAGAGAGGCCACACGCCAACCTTCGGGGACAGGACCTGAGGACACAGAGGG
CGGCCGCCACGCCCCTGAGCTGCTCAAGCACCAGCTTCTAGGAGACCTGCACCAGGAGGGGCCGCCGCTG
AAGGGGGCAGGGGGCAAAGAGAGGCCGGGGAGCAAGGAGGAGGTGGATGAAGACCGCGACGTCGATGAGT
CCTCCCCCCAAGACTCCCCTCCCTCCAAGGCCTCCCCAGCCCAAGATGGGCGGCCTCCCCAGACAGCCGC
CAGAGAAGCCACCAGCATCCCAGGCTTCCCAGCGGAGGGTGCCATCCCCCTCCCTGTGGATTTCCTCTCC
AAAGTTTCCACAGAGATCCCAGCCTCAGAGCCCGACGGGCCCAGTGTAGGGCGGGCCAAAGGGCAGGATG
CCCCCCTGGAGTTCACGTTTCACGTGGAAATCACACCCAACGTGCAGAAGGAGCAGGCGCACTCGGAGGA
GCATTTGGGAAGGGCTGCATTTCCAGGGGCCCCTGGAGAGGGGCCAGAGGCCCGGGGCCCCTCTTTGGGA
GAGGACACAAAAGAGGCTGACCTTCCAGAGCCCTCTGAAAAGCAGCCTGCTGCTGCTCCGCGGGGGAAGC
CCGTCAGCCGGGTCCCTCAACTCAAAGCTCGCATGGTCAGTAAAAGCAAAGACGGGACTGGAAGCGATGA
CAAAAAAGCCAAGACATCCACACGTTCCTCTGCTAAAACCTTGAAAAATAGGCCTTGCCTTAGCCCCAAA
CACCCCACTCCTGGTAGCTCAGACCCTCTGATCCAACCCTCCAGCCCTGCTGTGTGCCCAGAGCCACCTT
CCTCTCCTAAATACGTCTCTTCTGTCACTTCCCGAACTGGCAGTTCTGGAGCAAAGGAGATGAAACTCAA
GGGGGCTGATGGTAAAACGAAGATCGCCACACCGCGGGGAGCAGCCCCTCCAGGCCAGAAGGGCCAGGCC
AACGCCACCAGGATTCCAGCAAAAACCCCGCCCGCTCCAAAGACACCACCCAGCTCTGGTGAACCTCCAA
AATCAGGGGATCGCAGCGGCTACAGCAGCCCCGGCTCCCCAGGCACTCCCGGCAGCCGCTCCCGCACCCC
GTCCCTTCCAACCCCACCCACCCGGGAGCCCAAGAAGGTGGCAGTGGTCCGTACTCCACCCAAGTCGCCG
TCTTCCGCCAAGAGCCGCCTG
[387 nt withheld, positions 2682-3068]
ACCCACAAGCTGACCTTCCGCGAGAACGCCAAAGCCAAGACAGACCACGGGGCGGAGATCGTGTACAAGT
CGCCAGTGGTGTCTGGGGACACGTCTCCACGGCATCTCAGCAATGTCTCCTCCACCGGCAGCATCGACAT
GGTAGACTCGCCCCAGCTCGCCACGCTAGCTGACGAGGTGTCTGCCTCCCTGGCCAAGCAGGGTTTGGGA
AGCGGAGAGGGCAGGGGAAGTCTTCTAACATGCGGGGACGTGGAGGAAAATCCCGGCCCCGTGAGCAAGG
GCGAGGAGCTGTTCACCGGGGTGGTGCCCATCCTGGTCGAGCTGGACGGCGACGTAAACGGCCACAAGTT
CAGCGTGTCCGGCGAGGGCGAGGGCGATGCCACCTACGGCAAGCTGACCCTGAAGTTCATCTGCACCACC
GGCAAGCTGCCCGTGCCCTGGCCCACCCTCGTGACCACCCTGACCTACGGCGTGCAGTGCTTCAGCCGCT
ACCCCGACCACATGAAGCAGCACGACTTCTTCAAGTCCGCCATGCCCGAAGGCTACGTCCAGGAGCGCAC
CATCTTCTTCAAGGACGACGGCAACTACAAGACCCGCGCCGAGGTGAAGTTCGAGGGCGACACCCTGGTG
AACCGCATCGAGCTGAAGGGCATCGACTTCAAGGAGGACGGCAACATCCTGGGGCACAAGCTGGAGTACA
ACTACAACAGCCACAACGTCTATATCATGGCCGACAAGCAGAAGAACGGCATCAAGGTGAACTTCAAGAT
CCGCCACAACATCGAGGACGGCAGCGTGCAGCTCGCCGACCACTACCAGCAGAACACCCCCATCGGCGAC
GGCCCCGTGCTGCTGCCCGACAACCACTACCTGAGCACCCAGTCCGCCCTGAGCAAAGACCCCAACGAGA
AGCGCGATCACATGGTCCTGCTGGAGTTCGTGACCGCCGCCGGGATCACTCTCGGCATGGACGAGCTGTA
CAAGTGAACCCAGCTTTCTTGTACAAAGTGGGAATTCATAATCAACCTCTGGATTACAAAATTTGTGAAA
GATTGACTGGTATTCTTAACTATGTTGCTCCTTTTACGCTATGTGGATACGCTGCTTTAATGCCTTTGTA
TCATGCTATTGCTTCCCGTATGGCTTTCATTTTCTCCTCCTTGTATAAATCCTGGTTAGTTCTTGCCACG
GCGGAACTCATCGCCGCCTGCCTTGCCCGCTGCTGGACAGGGGCTCGGCTGTTGGGCACTGACAATTCCG
TGGTGGAATTCCTAGAGCTCGCTGATCAGCCTCGACTGTGCCTTCTAGTTGCCAGCCATCTGTTGTTTGC
CCCTCCCCCGTGCCTTCCTTGACCCTGGAAGGTGCCACTCCCACTGTCCTTTCCTAATAAAATGAGGAAA
TTGCATCGCATTGTCTGAGTAGGTGTCATTCTATTCTGGGGGGTGGGGTGGGGCAGGACAGCAAGGGGGA
GGATTGGGAAGAGAATAGCAGGCATGCTGGGGAGGGCCGCAGGAACCCCTAGTGATGGAGTTGGCCACTC
CCTCTCTGCGCGCTCGCTCGCTCACTGAGGCCGGGCGACCAAAGGTCGCCCGACGCCCGGGCTTTGCCCG
GGCGGCCTCAGTGAGCGAGCGAGCGCGCAGCTGCCTGCAGGGGCGCCTGATGCGGTATTTTCTCCTTACG
CATCTGTGCGGTATTTCACACCGCATA
[95 nt withheld, positions 4776-4870]
T
[46 nt withheld, positions 4872-4917]
C
[141 nt withheld, positions 4919-5059]
CCTTTGACGTTGGAGTCCACGTTCTTT
[37 nt withheld, positions 5087-5123]
ACTCTATCTCGGGCTATTCTTTTGATTTATAAGGGATTTTGCCGATTTCGGTCTATTGGTTAAAAAATGA
GCTGATTTAACAAAAATTTAACGCGAATTTTAACAAAATATTAACGTTTACAATTTTATGGTGCACTCTC
AGTACAATCTGCTCTGATGCCGCATAGTTAAGCCAGCCCCGACACCCGCCAACACCCGCTGACGCGCCCT
GACGGGCTTGTCTGCTCCCGGCATCCGCTTACAGACAAGCTGTGACCGTCTCCGGGAGCTGCATGTGTCA
GAGGTTTTCACCGTCATCACCGAAACGCGCGAGACGAAAGGGCCTCGTGATACGCCTATTTTTATAGGTT
AATGTCATGATAATAATGGTTTCTTAGACGTCAGGTGGCACTTTTCGGGGAAATGTGCGCGGAACCCCTA
TTTGTTTATTTTTCTAAATACATTCAAATATGTATCCGCTCATGAGACAATAACCCTGATAAATGCTTCA
ATAATATTGAAAAAGGAAGAGTATGAGTATTCAACATTTCCGTGTCGCCCTTATTCCCTTTTTTGCGGCA
TTTTGCCTTCCTGTTTTTGCTCACCCAGAAACGCTGGTGAAAGTAAAAGATGCTGAAGATCAGTTGGGTG
CACGAGTGGGTTACATCGAACTGGATCTCAACAGCGGTAAGATCCTTGAGAGTTTTCGCCCCGAAGAACG
TTTTCCAATGATGAGCACTTTTAAAGTTCTGCTATGTGGCGCGGTATTATCCCGTATTGACGCCGGGCAA
GAGCAACTCGGTCGCCGCATACACTATTCTCAGAATGACTTGGTTGAGTACTCACCAGTCACAGAAAAGC
ATCTTACGGATGGCATGACAGTAAGAGAATTATGCAGTGCTGCCATAACCATGAGTGATAACACTGCGGC
CAACTTACTTCTGACAACGATCGGAGGACCGAAGGAGCTAACCGCTTTTTTGCACAACATGGGGGATCAT
GTAACTCGCCTTGATCGTTGGGAACCGGAGCTGAATGAAGCCATACCAAACGACGAGCGTGACACCACGA
TGCCTGTAGCAATGGCAACAACGTTGCGCAAACTATTAACTGGCGAACTACTTACTCTAGCTTCCCGGCA
ACAATTAATAGACTGGATGGAGGCGGATAAAGTTGCAGGACCACTTCTGCGCTCGGCCCTTCCGGCTGGC
TGGTTTATTGCTGATAAATCTGGAGCCGGTGAGCGTGGAAGCCGCGGTATCATTGCAGCACTGGGGCCAG
ATGGTAAGCCCTCCCGTATCGTAGTTATCTACACGACGGGGAGTCAGGCAACTATGGATGAACGAAATAG
ACAGATCGCTGAGATAGGTGCCTCACTGATTAAGCATTGGTAACTGTCAGACCAAGTTTACTCATATATA
CTTTAGATTGATTTAAAACTTCATTTTTAATTTAAAAGGATCTAGGTGAAGATCCTTTTTGATAATCTCA
TGACCAAAATCCCTTAACGTGAGTTTTCGTTCCACTGAGCGTCAGACCCCGTAGAAAAGATCAAAGGATC
TTCTTGAGATCCTTTTTTTCTGCGCGTAATCTGCTGCTTGCAAACAAAAAAACCACCGCTACCAGCGGTG
GTTTGTTTGCCGGATCAAGAGCTACCAACTCTTTTTCCGAAGGTAACTGGCTTCAGCAGAGCGCAGATAC
CAAATACTGTTCTTCTAGTGTAGCCGTAGTTAGGCCACCACTTCAAGAACTCTGTAGCACCGCCTACATA
CCTCGCTCTGCTAATCCTGTTACCAGTGGCTGCTGCCAGTGGCGATAAGTCGTGTCTTACCGGGTTGGAC
TCAAGACGATAGTTACCGGATAAGGCGCAGCGGTCGGGCTGAACGGGGGGTTCGTGCACACAGCCCAGCT
TGGAGCGAACGACCTACACCGAACTGAGATACCTACAGCGTGAGCTATGAGAAAGCGCCACGCTTCCCGA
AGGGAGAAAGGCGGACAGGTATCCGGTAAGCGGCAGGGTCGGAACAGGAGAGCGCACGAGGGAGCTTCCA
GGGGGAAACGCCTGGTATCTTTATAGTCCTGTCGGGTTTCGCCACCTCTGACTTGAGCGTCGATTTTTGT
GATGCTCGTCAGGGGGGCGGAGCCTATGGAAAAACGCCAGCAACGCGGCCTTTTTACGGTTCCTGGCCTT
TTGCTGGCCTTTTGCTCACATGTCCTGCAGGCAG
Features (pLannotate 1.2.2; 20 found; start..end, strand, type, name):
    137..157     +  protein_bind   attB4: mutant version of attB; core recombination site for the Gateway® BP reaction BP Clonase™
    218..521     +  enhancer       CMV enhancer: human cytomegalovirus immediate early enhancer
    522..725     +  promoter       CMV promoter: human cytomegalovirus (CMV) immediate early promoter
    747..767     +  protein_bind   attB1: mutant version of attB; core recombination site for the Gateway® BP reaction BP Clonase™
    777..3275    +  CDS            MAPT (sequence partly withheld): TAU_HUMAN - Also known as MAPTL, MTBT1, TAU. Experimental evidence at protein level: Swiss-Prot protein existence level 1. Promotes microtubule assembly and stability, and might be involved in the establishment and maintenance of neuronal polarity (PubMed:21985311). The C-terminus binds axonal microtubules while the N-terminus binds neural plasma membrane components, suggesting that tau functions as a linker protein between both (PubMed:21985311, PubMed:32961270). Axonal polarity is predetermined by TAU/MAPT localization (in the neuronal cell) in the domain of the cell body defined by the cent
   3285..3338    +  CDS            T2A: 2A peptide from Thosea asigna virus capsid protein Eukaryotic ribosomes fail to insert a peptide bond between the Gly and Pro residues, yielding separate polypeptides.
   3339..4055    +  CDS            EBFP: enhanced blue variant of GFP mammalian codon-optimized
   4059..4079    -  protein_bind   attB2: mutant version of attB; core recombination site for the Gateway® BP reaction BP Clonase™
   4088..4245    +  misc_feature   WPRE (fragment): woodchuck hepatitis virus posttranscriptional regulatory element
   4251..4333    +  misc_feature   WPRE (fragment): woodchuck hepatitis virus posttranscriptional regulatory element
   4364..4475    +  polyA_signal   bGH poly(A) signal: bovine growth hormone polyadenylation signal
   4579..4719    +  repeat_region  AAV2 ITR: inverted terminal repeat of adeno-associated virus serotype 2 inverted
   4724..4775    -  misc_feature   bom (fragment): basis of mobility region from pBR322
   4794..5249    +  rep_origin     f1 ori (sequence partly withheld): f1 bacteriophage origin of replication; arrow indicates direction of (+) strand synthesis
   5250..5299    -  misc_feature   bom (fragment): basis of mobility region from pBR322
   5401..5436    -  CDS            rop (fragment): Rop protein, which maintains plasmids at low copy number; rop
   5531..5635    +  promoter       AmpR promoter: bla
   5636..6496    +  CDS            AmpR: β-lactamase; bla; confers resistance to ampicillin, carbenicillin, and related antibiotics
   6667..7255    +  rep_origin     ori: high-copy-number ColE1/pMB1/pBR322/pUC origin of replication
   7317..130     -  repeat_region  AAV2 ITR (across the origin): inverted terminal repeat of adeno-associated virus serotype 2 inverted
