[The description below was written by a language model from this plasmid's Addgene catalogue record and pLannotate feature annotations shown in this document.]
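Description:
pAAV CMV-hTau-T2A-EGFP-WPRE3-BGHpA is an adeno-associated virus transfer plasmid for mammalian expression, built on a commercially sourced pAAV backbone and totalling 7,327 bp. It is maintained in bacteria through a high-copy ColE1/pUC-type origin and selected with ampicillin via the β-lactamase gene. An f1 phage origin and small remnants of pBR322 bom and rop sequences are also present in the backbone. Two AAV2 inverted terminal repeats flank the expression cassette, one of them spanning the numbering origin of the record, and these provide the signals needed for replication and packaging of the intervening DNA into AAV particles.

Between the ITRs, the human cytomegalovirus immediate early enhancer and promoter drive a single open reading frame encoding wild-type human tau (MAPT), followed by a T2A peptide and a fluorescent protein. Ribosomal skipping at T2A yields tau and the reporter as separate polypeptides from one transcript, so fluorescence marks transduced cells. The catalogue lists the tag as N-terminal, but the feature table places T2A-EGFP downstream of MAPT. The automated annotation also labels the reporter as EBFP, whereas the name and stated purpose identify it as EGFP. These GFP variants are closely related, so this is probably an annotation artefact. Two WPRE fragments, consistent with the shortened WPRE3 element that enhances transcript expression, and a bovine growth hormone polyadenylation signal complete the cassette. Gateway attB4, attB1 and attB2 sites mark the junctions of the modular assembly.

The depositors offer it as an alternative to an earlier related plasmid that carries a backbone deletion removing part of the upstream ITR.
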