Addgene plasmid #240284: pAAV CMV-hTau-T2A-EGFP-WPRE3-BGHpA
Purpose: The plasmid will package wild-type human Tau (hMAPT) as a T2A fusion with EGFP from a CMV promoter
Depositing lab: Bradley Hyman & Andrew Steele. Depositing organization: California State Polytechnic University, Pomona.
Backbone
  Vector backbone: pAAV
  Backbone manufacturer: VectorBuilder
  Backbone size w/o insert (bp): 4048
  Total vector size (bp): 7327
  Vector type: Mammalian Expression, AAV
Growth in bacteria
  Bacterial resistance: Ampicillin, 100 μg/mL
  Growth temperature: 30°C
  Growth strain: NEB Stable
  Copy number: High Copy
Gene/Insert
  Gene/Insert name: hMAPT
  Species: H. sapiens (human)
  GenBank ID: NM_001377265.1
  Entrez Gene: MAPT (a.k.a. DDPAC, FTD1, FTDP-17, MAPTL, MSTD, MTBT1, MTBT2, PPND, PPP1R103, TAU, Tau-PHF6, tau-40)
  Promoter: CMV
  Tag / fusion protein: T2A-EGFP (N terminal on insert)
  Cloning method: Unknown
  Sequencing primers: 5′ CMV
Resource information
  A portion of this plasmid was derived from a plasmid made by: This plasmid is a modified version of Plasmid 140424 from the Hyman lab.
Terms and licenses: Academic/Nonprofit Terms; Industry Terms: Not Available to Industry
Depositor comments: This plasmid is an alternative to Addgene # 140424 (https://www.addgene.org/140424/) which contains a 152bp deletion in the backbone that removes the first 84bp of the ITR upstream of the CAG promoter.
How to cite: pAAV CMV-hTau-T2A-EGFP-WPRE3-BGHpA was a gift from Bradley Hyman & Andrew Steele (Addgene plasmid # 240284 ; http://n2t.net/addgene:240284 ; RRID:Addgene_240284)
